Addgene plasmid #174169: EFSp-GFP-YAP (S94A)
Purpose: Lentiviral vector to constitutively express TEAD-binding mutant YAP under control of the EFS promoter.
Depositing lab: Rod Bremner. Depositing organization: Sinai Health System. Publication: Binary pan-cancer classes with distinct vulnerabilities defined by pro- or anti-cancer YAP/TEAD activity. Pearson JD, Huang K, Pacal M, McCurdy SR, Lu S, Aubry A, Yu T, Wadosky KM, Zhang L, Wang T, Gregorieff A, Ahmad M, Dimaras H, Langille E, Cole SPC, Monnier PP, Lok BH, Tsao MS, Akeno N, Schramek D, Wikenheiser-Brokamp KA, Knudsen ES, Witkiewicz AK, Wrana JL, Goodrich DW, Bremner R. Cancer Cell. 2021 Jul 13. pii: S1535-6108(21)00338-X. doi: 10.1016/j.ccell.2021.06.016. PubMed 34270926.
Backbone
  Vector backbone: pLKO.1
  Backbone size w/o insert (bp): 7900
  Total vector size (bp): 9416
  Modifications to backbone: U6-shRNA sequence was removed and the original human PGK promoter was replaced with the EFS promoter. Puromycin resistance gene was replaced with an IRES-GFP-T2A-puroR sequence.
  Vector type: Mammalian Expression, Lentiviral
  Selectable markers: Puromycin
Growth in bacteria
  Bacterial resistance: Ampicillin, 100 μg/mL
  Growth temperature: 37°C
  Growth strain: NEB Stable
  Growth instructions: Recommend TB over LB media.
  Copy number: High Copy
Gene/Insert
  Gene/Insert name: YAP (alt name: YAP1)
  Species: H. sapiens (human)
  Insert size (bp): 1584
  Mutation: Serine 94 mutated to Alanine
  Entrez Gene: YAP1 (a.k.a. COB1, YAP, YAP-1, YAP2, YAP65, YKI)
  Promoter: EFS
  Tag / fusion protein: 3x FLAG tag (N terminal on insert)
  Cloning method: Restriction Enzyme; 5′ cloning site BamHI (not destroyed); 3′ cloning site EcoRI (not destroyed)
  Sequencing primers: 5′ GAGAACCGTATATAAGTGCAGTAG
Resource information
  A portion of this plasmid was derived from a plasmid made by: Jeff Wrana
Terms and licenses: Academic/Nonprofit Terms; Industry Terms: Not Available to Industry
How to cite: EFSp-GFP-YAP (S94A) was a gift from Rod Bremner (Addgene plasmid # 174169 ; http://n2t.net/addgene:174169 ; RRID:Addgene_174169)
