[The description below was written by a language model from this plasmid's Addgene catalogue record and pLannotate feature annotations shown in this document.]
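Description:
EFSp-GFP-YAP (S94A) is a third-generation-style, self-inactivating lentiviral expression vector built on a modified pLKO.1 backbone (about 9.4 kb in total). According to the record, the original U6-shRNA cassette was removed, the human PGK promoter was replaced with the EFS (EF-1α core) promoter, and the puromycin resistance gene was replaced with an IRES-GFP-T2A-puroR sequence. In bacteria the plasmid is maintained at high copy through a ColE1/pUC-type origin with ampicillin selection. An f1 origin, an SV40 origin and poly(A) signal, and remnants of lac sequences are also annotated in the backbone. The viral portion comprises an RSV promoter driving a truncated HIV-1 5' LTR, the Ψ packaging signal with a gag fragment, the RRE for Rev-dependent nuclear export, the cPPT/CTS, and a ΔU3 3' LTR that inactivates LTR-driven transcription after integration.

The payload is human YAP1 carrying a serine 94 to alanine substitution, described in the record as a TEAD-binding mutant, with an N-terminal 3xFLAG tag. It was cloned between BamHI and EcoRI sites, and a residual attB2 site lies just downstream. Transcription from the EFS promoter yields a single message. An EMCV IRES following the YAP coding sequence directs translation of EGFP, which is linked to puromycin N-acetyltransferase; the T2A peptide named in the record falls in the unannotated gap between these two features. Transduced mammalian cells can therefore be tracked by green fluorescence and selected with puromycin while constitutively expressing the mutant protein. The construct is suited to testing which YAP functions depend on TEAD interaction, for example alongside wild-type YAP, in the context of the depositors' study of pro- and anti-cancer YAP/TEAD activity.
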