Features (pLannotate 1.2.2; 30 found; start..end, strand, type, name):
     21..232     +  promoter       EF-1α core promoter: core promoter for human elongation factor EF-1α
    234..260     +  promoter       hPGK promoter (fragment): human phosphoglycerate kinase 1 promoter
    280..345     +  CDS            3xFLAG: three tandem FLAG® epitope tags, followed by an enterokinase cleavage site
    346..1857    +  CDS            YAP1: YAP1_HUMAN - Also known as YAP65. Experimental evidence at protein level: Swiss-Prot protein existence level 1. [Isoform 3]: Activates the C-terminal fragment (CTF) of ERBB4 (isoform 3). From Homo sapiens (Human).
   1861..1885    -  protein_bind   attB2: mutant version of attB; recombination site for the Gateway® BP reaction BP Clonase™
   2038..2500    +  misc_feature   IRES: internal ribosome entry site (IRES) of the encephalomyocarditis virus (EMCV)
   2514..3230    +  CDS            EGFP: EGFP is a basic (constitutively fluorescent) green fluorescent protein published in 1996, derived from Aequorea victoria. It is reported to be a rapidly-maturing weak dimer with moderate acid sensitivity.
   3294..3893    +  CDS            PuroR: puromycin N-acetyltransferase; pac from Streptomyces alboniger; confers resistance to puromycin
   3936..4019    +  CDS            nef (fragment): NEF_HV1Z2 - Experimental evidence at protein level: Swiss-Prot protein existence level 1. Extracellular Nef protein targets CD4(+) T-lymphocytes for apoptosis by interacting with CXCR4 surface receptors. From Human immunodeficiency virus type 1 group M subtype D (isolate Z2/CDC-Z34) (HIV-1).
   4021..4254    +  LTR            3' LTR (ΔU3): self-inactivating 3' long terminal repeat (LTR) from HIV-1
   4326..4447    +  polyA_signal   SV40 poly(A) signal: SV40 polyadenylation signal
   4487..4622    +  rep_origin     SV40 ori: SV40 origin of replication
   4643..4661    -  promoter       T7 promoter: promoter for bacteriophage T7 RNA polymerase
   4669..4824    +  CDS            lacZα (fragment): LacZα fragment of β-galactosidase; lacZ fragment
   4829..5257    +  rep_origin     f1 ori (sequence partly withheld): f1 bacteriophage origin of replication; arrow indicates direction of (+) strand synthesis
   5310..5414    +  promoter       AmpR promoter: bla
   5415..6275    +  CDS            AmpR: β-lactamase; bla; confers resistance to ampicillin, carbenicillin, and related antibiotics
   6446..7034    +  rep_origin     ori: high-copy-number ColE1/pMB1/pBR322/pUC origin of replication
   7217..7309    +  CDS            lacI (fragment): lac repressor; lacI; The lac repressor binds to the lac operator to inhibit transcription in E. coli. This inhibition can be relieved by adding lactose or isopropyl-β-D-thiogalactopyranoside (IPTG).
   7322..7343    +  protein_bind   CAP binding site: CAP binding activates transcription in the presence of cAMP. E. coli catabolite activator protein
   7358..7388    +  promoter       lac promoter: promoter for the E. coli lac operon
   7396..7412    +  protein_bind   lac operator: The lac repressor binds to the lac operator to inhibit transcription in E. coli. This inhibition can be relieved by adding lactose or isopropyl-β-D-thiogalactopyranoside (IPTG). lac repressor encoded by lacI
   7457..7475    +  promoter       T3 promoter: promoter for bacteriophage T3 RNA polymerase
   7503..7729    +  promoter       RSV promoter: Rous sarcoma virus enhancer/promoter
   7730..7910    +  LTR            5' LTR (truncated): truncated 5' long terminal repeat (LTR) from HIV-1
   7957..8082    +  misc_feature   HIV-1 Ψ: packaging signal of human immunodeficiency virus type 1
   8066..8429    +  CDS            HIV-1 gag (fragment): gag protein from human immunodeficiency virus 1; gag
   8575..8808    +  misc_feature   RRE: The Rev response element (RRE) of HIV-1 allows for Rev-dependent mRNA export from the nucleus to the cytoplasm.
   9185..9209    +  CDS            Rev (fragment): human immunodeficiency virus 1 (HIV-1) Rev protein; rev; enhances nuclear export of unspliced and incompletely spliced viral mRNAs
   9250..9367    +  misc_feature   cPPT/CTS: central polypurine tract and central termination sequence of HIV-1
>Addgene plasmid #174169 | EFSp-GFP-YAP (S94A) | addgene full sequence | sequence record 340290 | Addgene NGS Result
TGGCTCCGGTGCCCGTCAGTGGGCAGAGCGCACATCGCCCACAGTCCCCGAGAAGTTGGGGGGAGGGGTC
GGCAATTGATCCGGTGCCTAGAGAAGGTGGCGCGGGGTAAACTGGGAAAGTGATGTCGTGTACTGGCTCC
GCCTTTTTCCCGAGGGTGGGGGAGAACCGTATATAAGTGCAGTAGTCGCCGTGAACGTTCTTTTTCGCAA
CGGGTTTGCCGCCAGAACACAGGGACCGAATCACCGACCTCTCTCCCCAGGGGGATCCACCGGAGCATGG
ACTACAAAGACCATGACGGTGATTATAAAGATCATGACATCGACTACAAGGATGACGATGACAAGATGGA
TCCCGGGCAGCAGCCGCCGCCTCAACCGGCCCCCCAGGGCCAAGGGCAGCCGCCTTCGCAGCCCCCGCAG
GGGCAGGGCCCGCCGTCCGGACCCGGGCAACCGGCACCCGCGGCGACCCAGGCGGCGCCGCAGGCACCCC
CCGCCGGGCATCAGATCGTGCACGTCCGCGGGGACTCGGAGACCGACCTGGAGGCGCTCTTCAACGCCGT
CATGAACCCCAAGACGGCCAACGTGCCCCAGACCGTGCCCATGAGGCTCCGGAAGCTGCCCGACGCCTTC
TTCAAGCCGCCGGAGCCCAAATCCCACTCCCGACAGGCCAGTACTGATGCAGGCACTGCAGGAGCCCTGA
CTCCACAGCATGTTCGAGCTCATTCCTCTCCAGCTTCTCTGCAGTTGGGAGCTGTTTCTCCTGGGACACT
GACCCCCACTGGAGTAGTCTCTGGCCCAGCAGCTACACCCACAGCTCAGCATCTTCGACAGTCTTCTTTT
GAGATACCTGATGATGTACCTCTGCCAGCAGGTTGGGAGATGGCAAAGACATCTTCTGGTCAGAGATACT
TCTTAAATCACATCGATCAGACAACAACATGGCAGGACCCCAGGAAGGCCATGCTGTCCCAGATGAACGT
CACAGCCCCCACCAGTCCACCAGTGCAGCAGAATATGATGAACTCGGCTTCAGGTCCTCTTCCTGATGGA
TGGGAACAAGCCATGACTCAGGATGGAGAAATTTACTATATAAACCATAAGAACAAGACCACCTCTTGGC
TAGACCCAAGGCTTGACCCTCGTTTTGCCATGAACCAGAGAATCAGTCAGAGTGCTCCAGTGAAACAGCC
ACCACCCCTGGCTCCCCAGAGCCCACAGGGAGGCGTCATGGGTGGCAGCAACTCCAACCAGCAGCAACAG
ATGCGACTGCAGCAACTGCAGATGGAGAAGGAGAGGCTGCGGCTGAAACAGCAAGAACTGCTTCGGCAGG
CAATGCGGAATATCAATCCCAGCACAGCAAATTCTCCAAAATGTCAGGAGTTAGCCCTGCGTAGCCAGTT
ACCAACACTGGAGCAGGATGGTGGGACTCAAAATCCAGTGTCTTCTCCCGGGATGTCTCAGGAATTGAGA
ACAATGACGACCAATAGCTCAGATCCTTTCCTTAACAGTGGCACCTATCACTCTCGAGATGAGAGTACAG
ACAGTGGACTAAGCATGAGCAGCTACAGTGTCCCTCGAACCCCAGATGACTTCCTGAACAGTGTGGATGA
GATGGATACAGGTGATACTATCAACCAAAGCACCCTGCCCTCACAGCAGAACCGTTTCCCAGACTACCTT
GAAGCCATTCCTGGGACAAATGTGGACCTTGGAACACTGGAAGGAGATGGAATGAACATAGAAGGAGAGG
AGCTGATGCCAAGTCTGCAGGAAGCTTTGAGTTCTGACATCCTTAATGACATGGAGTCTGTTTTGGCTGC
CACCAAGCTAGATAAAGAAAGCTTTCTTACATGGTTATAGACCCAGCTTTCTTGTACAAAGTGGTGATCT
AGCTAAAACGCGGCCTCGAATCGAATTCCGCCCCCCCCCCTCTCCCTCCCCCCCCCCTAACGTTACTGGC
CGAAGCCGCTTGGAATAAGGCCGGTGTGCGTTTGTCTATATGTTATTTTCCACCATATTGCCGTCTTTTG
GCAATGTGAGGGCCCGGAAACCTGGCCCTGTCTTCTTGACGAGCATTCCTAGGGGTCTTTCCCCTCTCGC
CAAAGGAATGCAAGGTCTGTTGAATGTCGTGAAGGAAGCAGTTCCTCTGGAAGCTTCTTGAAGACAAACA
ACGTCTGTAGCGACCCTTTGCAGGCAGCGGAACCCCCCACCTGGCGACAGGTGCCTCTGCGGCCAAAAGC
CACGTGTATAAGATACACCTGCAAAGGCGGCACAACCCCAGTGCCACGTTGTGAGTTGGATAGTTGTGGA
AAGAGTCAAATGGCTCTCCTCAAGCGTATTCAACAAGGGGCTGAAGGATGCCCAGAAGGTACCCCATTGT
ATGGGATCTGATCTGGGGCCTCGGTGCACATGCTTTACATGTGTTTAGTCGAGGTTAAAAAAACGTCTAG
GCCCCCCGAACCACGGGGACGTGGTTTTCCTTTGAAAAACACGATGATAATATGGCCACAACCATGGTGA
GCAAGGGCGAGGAGCTGTTCACCGGGGTGGTGCCCATCCTGGTCGAGCTGGACGGCGACGTAAACGGCCA
CAAGTTCAGCGTGTCCGGCGAGGGCGAGGGCGATGCCACCTACGGCAAGCTGACCCTGAAGTTCATCTGC
ACCACCGGCAAGCTGCCCGTGCCCTGGCCCACCCTCGTGACCACCCTGACCTACGGCGTGCAGTGCTTCA
GCCGCTACCCCGACCACATGAAGCAGCACGACTTCTTCAAGTCCGCCATGCCCGAAGGCTACGTCCAGGA
GCGCACCATCTTCTTCAAGGACGACGGCAACTACAAGACCCGCGCCGAGGTGAAGTTCGAGGGCGACACC
CTGGTGAACCGCATCGAGCTGAAGGGCATCGACTTCAAGGAGGACGGCAACATCCTGGGGCACAAGCTGG
AGTACAACTACAACAGCCACAACGTCTATATCATGGCCGACAAGCAGAAGAACGGCATCAAGGTGAACTT
CAAGATCCGCCACAACATCGAGGACGGCAGCGTGCAGCTCGCCGACCACTACCAGCAGAACACCCCCATC
GGCGACGGCCCCGTGCTGCTGCCCGACAACCACTACCTGAGCACCCAGTCCGCCCTGAGCAAAGACCCCA
ACGAGAAGCGCGATCACATGGTCCTGCTGGAGTTCGTGACCGCCGCCGGGATCACTCTCGGCATGGACGA
GCTGTACAAGGGCAGCGGAGAGGGCAGAGGAAGTCTGCTAACATGCGGTGACGTCGAGGAGAATCCTGGA
CCCATGACCGAGTACAAGCCCACGGTGCGCCTCGCCACCCGCGACGACGTCCCCAGGGCCGTACGCACCC
TCGCCGCCGCGTTCGCCGACTACCCCGCCACGCGCCACACCGTCGATCCGGACCGCCACATCGAGCGGGT
CACCGAGCTGCAAGAACTCTTCCTCACGCGCGTCGGGCTCGACATCGGCAAGGTGTGGGTCGCGGACGAC
GGCGCCGCGGTGGCGGTCTGGACCACGCCGGAGAGCGTCGAAGCGGGGGCGGTGTTCGCCGAGATCGGCC
CGCGCATGGCCGAGTTGAGCGGTTCCCGGCTGGCCGCGCAGCAACAGATGGAAGGCCTCCTGGCGCCGCA
CCGGCCCAAGGAGCCCGCGTGGTTCCTGGCCACCGTCGGCGTCTCGCCCGACCACCAGGGCAAGGGTCTG
GGCAGCGCCGTCGTGCTCCCCGGAGTGGAGGCGGCCGAGCGCGCCGGGGTGCCCGCCTTCCTGGAGACCT
CCGCGCCCCGCAACCTCCCCTTCTACGAGCGGCTCGGCTTCACCGTCACCGCCGACGTCGAGGTGCCCGA
AGGACCGCGCACCTGGTGCATGACCCGCAAGCCCGGTGCCTGACGCCCGCCCCACGACCCGCAGCGCCCG
ACCGAAAGGAGCGCACGACCCCATGCATCGGTACCTTTAAGACCAATGACTTACAAGGCAGCTGTAGATC
TTAGCCACTTTTTAAAAGAAAAGGGGGGACTGGAAGGGCTAATTCACTCCCAACGAAGACAAGATCTGCT
TTTTGCTTGTACTGGGTCTCTCTGGTTAGACCAGATCTGAGCCTGGGAGCTCTCTGGCTAACTAGGGAAC
CCACTGCTTAAGCCTCAATAAAGCTTGCCTTGAGTGCTTCAAGTAGTGTGTGCCCGTCTGTTGTGTGACT
CTGGTAACTAGAGATCCCTCAGACCCTTTTAGTCAGTGTGGAAAATCTCTAGCAGTAGTAGTTCATGTCA
TCTTATTATTCAGTATTTATAACTTGCAAAGAAATGAATATCAGAGAGTGAGAGGAACTTGTTTATTGCA
GCTTATAATGGTTACAAATAAAGCAATAGCATCACAAATTTCACAAATAAAGCATTTTTTTCACTGCATT
CTAGTTGTGGTTTGTCCAAACTCATCAATGTATCTTATCATGTCTGGCTCTAGCTATCCCGCCCCTAACT
CCGCCCATCCCGCCCCTAACTCCGCCCAGTTCCGCCCATTCTCCGCCCCATGGCTGACTAATTTTTTTTA
TTTATGCAGAGGCCGAGGCCGCCTCGGCCTCTGAGCTATTCCAGAAGTAGTGAGGAGGCTTTTTTGGAGG
CCTAGGGACGTACCCAATTCGCCCTATAGTGAGTCGTATTACGCGCGCTCACTGGCCGTCGTTTTACAAC
GTCGTGACTGGGAAAACCCTGGCGTTACCCAACTTAATCGCCTTGCAGCACATCCCCCTTTCGCCAGCTG
GCGTAATAGCGAAGAGGCCCGCACCGATCGCCCTTCCCAACAGTTGCGCAGCCTGAATGGCGAATGGG
[124 nt withheld, positions 4829-4952]
C
[91 nt withheld, positions 4954-5044]
A
[49 nt withheld, positions 5046-5094]
CCTTTGACGTTGGAGTCCACGTTCTTT
[37 nt withheld, positions 5122-5158]
ACCCTATCTCGGTCTATTCTTTTGATTTATAAGGGATTTTGCCGATTTCGGCCTATTGGTTAAAAAATGA
GCTGATTTAACAAAAATTTAACGCGAATTTTAACAAAATATTAACGCTTACAATTTAGGTGGCACTTTTC
GGGGAAATGTGCGCGGAACCCCTATTTGTTTATTTTTCTAAATACATTCAAATATGTATCCGCTCATGAG
ACAATAACCCTGATAAATGCTTCAATAATATTGAAAAAGGAAGAGTATGAGTATTCAACATTTCCGTGTC
GCCCTTATTCCCTTTTTTGCGGCATTTTGCCTTCCTGTTTTTGCTCACCCAGAAACGCTGGTGAAAGTAA
AAGATGCTGAAGATCAGTTGGGTGCACGAGTGGGTTACATCGAACTGGATCTCAACAGCGGTAAGATCCT
TGAGAGTTTTCGCCCCGAAGAACGTTTTCCAATGATGAGCACTTTTAAAGTTCTGCTATGTGGCGCGGTA
TTATCCCGTATTGACGCCGGGCAAGAGCAACTCGGTCGCCGCATACACTATTCTCAGAATGACTTGGTTG
AGTACTCACCAGTCACAGAAAAGCATCTTACGGATGGCATGACAGTAAGAGAATTATGCAGTGCTGCCAT
AACCATGAGTGATAACACTGCGGCCAACTTACTTCTGACAACGATCGGAGGACCGAAGGAGCTAACCGCT
TTTTTGCACAACATGGGGGATCATGTAACTCGCCTTGATCGTTGGGAACCGGAGCTGAATGAAGCCATAC
CAAACGACGAGCGTGACACCACGATGCCTGTAGCAATGGCAACAACGTTGCGCAAACTATTAACTGGCGA
ACTACTTACTCTAGCTTCCCGGCAACAATTAATAGACTGGATGGAGGCGGATAAAGTTGCAGGACCACTT
CTGCGCTCGGCCCTTCCGGCTGGCTGGTTTATTGCTGATAAATCTGGAGCCGGTGAGCGTGGGTCTCGCG
GTATCATTGCAGCACTGGGGCCAGATGGTAAGCCCTCCCGTATCGTAGTTATCTACACGACGGGGAGTCA
GGCAACTATGGATGAACGAAATAGACAGATCGCTGAGATAGGTGCCTCACTGATTAAGCATTGGTAACTG
TCAGACCAAGTTTACTCATATATACTTTAGATTGATTTAAAACTTCATTTTTAATTTAAAAGGATCTAGG
TGAAGATCCTTTTTGATAATCTCATGACCAAAATCCCTTAACGTGAGTTTTCGTTCCACTGAGCGTCAGA
CCCCGTAGAAAAGATCAAAGGATCTTCTTGAGATCCTTTTTTTCTGCGCGTAATCTGCTGCTTGCAAACA
AAAAAACCACCGCTACCAGCGGTGGTTTGTTTGCCGGATCAAGAGCTACCAACTCTTTTTCCGAAGGTAA
CTGGCTTCAGCAGAGCGCAGATACCAAATACTGTTCTTCTAGTGTAGCCGTAGTTAGGCCACCACTTCAA
GAACTCTGTAGCACCGCCTACATACCTCGCTCTGCTAATCCTGTTACCAGTGGCTGCTGCCAGTGGCGAT
AAGTCGTGTCTTACCGGGTTGGACTCAAGACGATAGTTACCGGATAAGGCGCAGCGGTCGGGCTGAACGG
GGGGTTCGTGCACACAGCCCAGCTTGGAGCGAACGACCTACACCGAACTGAGATACCTACAGCGTGAGCT
ATGAGAAAGCGCCACGCTTCCCGAAGGGAGAAAGGCGGACAGGTATCCGGTAAGCGGCAGGGTCGGAACA
GGAGAGCGCACGAGGGAGCTTCCAGGGGGAAACGCCTGGTATCTTTATAGTCCTGTCGGGTTTCGCCACC
TCTGACTTGAGCGTCGATTTTTGTGATGCTCGTCAGGGGGGCGGAGCCTATGGAAAAACGCCAGCAACGC
GGCCTTTTTACGGTTCCTGGCCTTTTGCTGGCCTTTTGCTCACATGTTCTTTCCTGCGTTATCCCCTGAT
TCTGTGGATAACCGTATTACCGCCTTTGAGTGAGCTGATACCGCTCGCCGCAGCCGAACGACCGAGCGCA
GCGAGTCAGTGAGCGAGGAAGCGGAAGAGCGCCCAATACGCAAACCGCCTCTCCCCGCGCGTTGGCCGAT
TCATTAATGCAGCTGGCACGACAGGTTTCCCGACTGGAAAGCGGGCAGTGAGCGCAACGCAATTAATGTG
AGTTAGCTCACTCATTAGGCACCCCAGGCTTTACACTTTATGCTTCCGGCTCGTATGTTGTGTGGAATTG
TGAGCGGATAACAATTTCACACAGGAAACAGCTATGACCATGATTACGCCAAGCGCGCAATTAACCCTCA
CTAAAGGGAACAAAAGCTGGAGCTGCAAGCTTAATGTAGTCTTATGCAATACTCTTGTAGTCTTGCAACA
TGGTAACGATGAGTTAGCAACATGCCTTACAAGGAGAGAAAAAGCACCGTGCATGCCGATTGGTGGAAGT
AAGGTGGTACGATCGTGCCTTATTAGGAAGGCAACAGACGGGTCTGACATGGATTGGACGAACCACTGAA
TTGCCGCATTGCAGAGATATTGTATTTAAGTGCCTAGCTCGATACATAAACGGGTCTCTCTGGTTAGACC
AGATCTGAGCCTGGGAGCTCTCTGGCTAACTAGGGAACCCACTGCTTAAGCCTCAATAAAGCTTGCCTTG
AGTGCTTCAAGTAGTGTGTGCCCGTCTGTTGTGTGACTCTGGTAACTAGAGATCCCTCAGACCCTTTTAG
TCAGTGTGGAAAATCTCTAGCAGTGGCGCCCGAACAGGGACTTGAAAGCGAAAGGGAAACCAGAGGAGCT
CTCTCGACGCAGGACTCGGCTTGCTGAAGCGCGCACGGCAAGAGGCGAGGGGCGGCGACTGGTGAGTACG
CCAAAAATTTTGACTAGCGGAGGCTAGAAGGAGAGAGATGGGTGCGAGAGCGTCAGTATTAAGCGGGGGA
GAATTAGATCGCGATGGGAAAAAATTCGGTTAAGGCCAGGGGGAAAGAAAAAATATAAATTAAAACATAT
AGTATGGGCAAGCAGGGAGCTAGAACGATTCGCAGTTAATCCTGGCCTGTTAGAAACATCAGAAGGCTGT
AGACAAATACTGGGACAGCTACAACCATCCCTTCAGACAGGATCAGAAGAACTTAGATCATTATATAATA
CAGTAGCAACCCTCTATTGTGTGCATCAAAGGATAGAGATAAAAGACACCAAGGAAGCTTTAGACAAGAT
AGAGGAAGAGCAAAACAAAAGTAAGACCACCGCACAGCAAGCGGCCGCTGATCTTCAGACCTGGAGGAGG
AGATATGAGGGACAATTGGAGAAGTGAATTATATAAATATAAAGTAGTAAAAATTGAACCATTAGGAGTA
GCACCCACCAAGGCAAAGAGAAGAGTGGTGCAGAGAGAAAAAAGAGCAGTGGGAATAGGAGCTTTGTTCC
TTGGGTTCTTGGGAGCAGCAGGAAGCACTATGGGCGCAGCGTCAATGACGCTGACGGTACAGGCCAGACA
ATTATTGTCTGGTATAGTGCAGCAGCAGAACAATTTGCTGAGGGCTATTGAGGCGCAACAGCATCTGTTG
CAACTCACAGTCTGGGGCATCAAGCAGCTCCAGGCAAGAATCCTGGCTGTGGAAAGATACCTAAAGGATC
AACAGCTCCTGGGGATTTGGGGTTGCTCTGGAAAACTCATTTGCACCACTGCTGTGCCTTGGAATGCTAG
TTGGAGTAATAAATCTCTGGAACAGATTTGGAATCACACGACCTGGATGGAGTGGGACAGAGAAATTAAC
AATTACACAAGCTTAATACACTCCTTAATTGAAGAATCGCAAAACCAGCAAGAAAAGAATGAACAAGAAT
TATTGGAATTAGATAAATGGGCAAGTTTGTGGAATTGGTTTAACATAACAAATTGGCTGTGGTATATAAA
ATTATTCATAATGATAGTAGGAGGCTTGGTAGGTTTAAGAATAGTTTTTGCTGTACTTTCTATAGTGAAT
AGAGTTAGGCAGGGATATTCACCATTATCGTTTCAGACCCACCTCCCAACCCCGAGGGGACAATTCTCGA
CCTCGAGACAAATGGCAGTATTCATCCACAATTTTAAAAGAAAAGGGGGGATTGGGGGGTACAGTGCAGG
GGAAAGAATAGTAGACATAATAGCAACAGACATACAAACTAAAGAATTACAAAAACAAATTACAAAAATT
CAAAATTTTCGGGTTTATTACAGGGACAGCAGAGATCCACTTTGGCCGCGGCTCGAGG
